Addgene plasmid #220935: 0A-1169
Purpose: A QUAS line that expresses VSR proteins in Ae. aegypti when crossed with a driver line, Opie-2 dsRed.
Depositing lab: Omar Akbari. Depositing organization: University of California, San Diego (UCSD).
Backbone
  Vector backbone: OA-1144A
  Backbone size w/o insert (bp): 8066
  Total vector size (bp): 9401
  Vector type: Insect Expression
Growth in bacteria
  Bacterial resistance: Ampicillin, 100 μg/mL
  Growth temperature: 37°C
  Growth strain: DH5alpha
  Copy number: Unknown
Gene/Insert
  Gene/Insert name: Cricket paralysis virus (CrPV) 1A protein, Nodamura virus (NoV) B2 protein, and flock house virus (FHV) B2
  Insert size (bp): 1176
  Promoter: hsp70
  Cloning method: Gibson Cloning
  Sequencing primers: 5′ T7 and T7 term, 1136H.S1~S4, 1146E.S1~ S6
Terms and licenses: Academic/Nonprofit Terms; Industry Terms: Not Available to Industry
How to cite: 0A-1169 was a gift from Omar Akbari (Addgene plasmid # 220935 ; http://n2t.net/addgene:220935 ; RRID:Addgene_220935)
