[The description below was written by a language model from this plasmid's Addgene catalogue record and pLannotate feature annotations shown in this document.]
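Description:
0A-1169 is an insect expression plasmid built on the OA-1144A backbone for generating a transgenic QUAS effector line in the mosquito Aedes aegypti. It is maintained in E. coli through a high-copy ColE1/pUC-type origin and an ampicillin resistance gene (β-lactamase with its own promoter). Remnants of pUC-style lac elements are also annotated. The catalogue lists a total size of about 9.4 kb, consistent with the sequenced record.

The payload is a roughly 1.2 kb insert encoding three viral suppressors of RNA silencing (VSRs): the cricket paralysis virus 1A protein (annotated as an N-terminal fragment of the CrPV non-structural polyprotein), Nodamura virus B2 and flock house virus B2. The two B2 proteins bind double-stranded RNA and block the host antiviral RNAi response. The three coding regions lie in tandem, downstream of a Drosophila hsp70 promoter. The stated purpose describes a QUAS line, which implies that QF-binding QUAS sites lie upstream of this promoter so that the VSRs are expressed only after crossing to a driver line. However, the QUAS repeats are not annotated in the feature table, and the way the three proteins are separated is not stated.

On the opposite strand, a loxP-flanked marker cassette places DsRed under the baculovirus OpIE-2 promoter with an SV40 polyadenylation signal, giving a fluorescent marker for identifying transgenic animals that Cre could in principle excise. Several short matches to AcMNPV genes (FP25, LEF-9, P74) flank the cargo. These may reflect baculovirus-derived sequences carried with transposon arms or a 3′ UTR, but the record does not name the integration system.
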