Features (pLannotate 1.2.2; 27 found; start..end, strand, type, name):
     95..683     -  rep_origin     ori: high-copy-number ColE1/pMB1/pBR322/pUC origin of replication
    854..1714    -  CDS            AmpR: β-lactamase; bla; confers resistance to ampicillin, carbenicillin, and related antibiotics
   1715..1819    -  promoter       AmpR promoter: bla
   1914..1949    +  CDS            rop (fragment): Rop protein, which maintains plasmids at low copy number; rop
   2051..2150    +  misc_feature   bom (fragment): basis of mobility region from pBR322
   2156..2310    -  CDS            lacZα (fragment): LacZα fragment of β-galactosidase; lacZ fragment
   2314..2781    -  CDS            LEF-9 (fragment): LEF9_NPVAC - Experimental evidence at protein level: Swiss-Prot protein existence level 1. Component of the viral DNA-dependent RNA polymerase which is composed of four equimolar subunits of LEF-4, LEF-8, LEF-9, and p47. Plays an essential role in late and very late gene expression. From Autographa californica nuclear polyhedrosis virus (AcMNPV).
   2808..3011    +  CDS            FP (fragment): FP25_NPVAC - Experimental evidence at protein level: Swiss-Prot protein existence level 1. From Autographa californica nuclear polyhedrosis virus (AcMNPV).
   4431..4669    +  promoter       hsp70 promoter: Drosophila melanogaster hsp70Bb promoter
   4713..5210    +  CDS            POLN_CRPVC (fragment): Experimental evidence at protein level: Swiss-Prot protein existence level 1. RNA-directed RNA polymerase replicates genomic and antigenomic RNA. From Cricket paralysis virus (isolate Teleogryllus commodus/Australia/CrPVVIC/1968) (CrPV).
   5211..5621    +  CDS            B2: B2_NODAM - Experimental evidence at protein level: Swiss-Prot protein existence level 1. Binds double-strand RNA (dsRNA) with high affinity. Suppresses the host RNA silencing-based antiviral response. From Nodamura virus (strain Mag115) (NoV).
   5676..5993    +  CDS            B2 (sequence partly withheld): B2_FHV - Experimental evidence at protein level: Swiss-Prot protein existence level 1. Binds double-strand RNA (dsRNA) with high affinity. Suppresses the host RNA silencing-based antiviral response. From Flock house virus (FHV).
   6024..6680    -  CDS            P74 (fragment): PIF0_NPVAC - Experimental evidence at protein level: Swiss-Prot protein existence level 1. Plays an essential role for oral infectivity of occlusion- derived virus (ODV) and functions also in host midgut attachment and fusion by binding to a specific host receptor. From Autographa californica nuclear polyhedrosis virus (AcMNPV).
   6688..6721    +  protein_bind   loxP: Cre-mediated recombination occurs in the 8-bp core sequence (GCATACAT). Cre recombinase
   6727..6848    -  polyA_signal   SV40 poly(A) signal: SV40 polyadenylation signal
   6871..6954    -  CDS            large T antigen (fragment): large T antigen from SV40 (simian virus 40)
   6969..7649    -  CDS            DsRed1: wild-type DsRed mammalian codon-optimized
   7656..7721    -  CDS            IE2 (fragment): VIE2_NPVOP - Protein inferred from homology: Swiss-Prot protein existence level 3. RING-finger E3 ubiquitin ligase that plays an important regulatory role during the initial stages of infection. Migrates to specific nuclear foci early in infection supposely to prepare the sites for viral replication by targeting and ubiquitinating host proteins. From Orgyia pseudotsugata multicapsid polyhedrosis virus (OpMNPV).
   7735..8195    -  promoter       OpIE-2 promoter (fragment): immediate-early gene 2 from the Orgyia pseudotsugata multicapsid nucleopolyhedrovirus; strong constitutive baculovirus promoter for insect cell expression
   8203..8236    +  protein_bind   loxP: Cre-mediated recombination occurs in the 8-bp core sequence (GCATACAT). Cre recombinase
   8928..9068    +  CDS            FP (fragment): FP25_NPVAC - Experimental evidence at protein level: Swiss-Prot protein existence level 1. From Autographa californica nuclear polyhedrosis virus (AcMNPV).
   9061..9099    -  misc_feature   MCS (fragment): pUC18/19 multiple cloning site
   9132..9148    -  protein_bind   lac operator: The lac repressor binds to the lac operator to inhibit transcription in E. coli. This inhibition can be relieved by adding lactose or isopropyl-β-D-thiogalactopyranoside (IPTG). lac repressor encoded by lacI
   9156..9186    -  promoter       lac promoter: promoter for the E. coli lac operon
   9201..9222    -  protein_bind   CAP binding site: CAP binding activates transcription in the presence of cAMP. E. coli catabolite activator protein
   9235..9327    -  CDS            lacI (fragment): lac repressor; lacI; The lac repressor binds to the lac operator to inhibit transcription in E. coli. This inhibition can be relieved by adding lactose or isopropyl-β-D-thiogalactopyranoside (IPTG).
   9329..9415    -  rep_origin     RSF ori (fragment): Plasmids containing the RSF 1030 origin of replication can be propagated in E. coli cells that contain additional plasmids with compatible origins.
>Addgene plasmid #220935 | 0A-1169 | addgene full sequence | sequence record 440220 | Addgene NGS Result
TATCCACAGAATCAGGGGATAACGCAGGAAAGAACATGTGAGCAAAAGGCCAGCAAAAGGCCAGGAACCG
TAAAAAGGCCGCGTTGCTGGCGTTTTTCCATAGGCTCCGCCCCCCTGACGAGCATCACAAAAATCGACGC
TCAAGTCAGAGGTGGCGAAACCCGACAGGACTATAAAGATACCAGGCGTTTCCCCCTGGAAGCTCCCTCG
TGCGCTCTCCTGTTCCGACCCTGCCGCTTACCGGATACCTGTCCGCCTTTCTCCCTTCGGGAAGCGTGGC
GCTTTCTCATAGCTCACGCTGTAGGTATCTCAGTTCGGTGTAGGTCGTTCGCTCCAAGCTGGGCTGTGTG
CACGAACCCCCCGTTCAGCCCGACCGCTGCGCCTTATCCGGTAACTATCGTCTTGAGTCCAACCCGGTAA
GACACGACTTATCGCCACTGGCAGCAGCCACTGGTAACAGGATTAGCAGAGCGAGGTATGTAGGCGGTGC
TACAGAGTTCTTGAAGTGGTGGCCTAACTACGGCTACACTAGAAGAACAGTATTTGGTATCTGCGCTCTG
CTGAAGCCAGTTACCTTCGGAAAAAGAGTTGGTAGCTCTTGATCCGGCAAACAAACCACCGCTGGTAGCG
GTGGTTTTTTTGTTTGCAAGCAGCAGATTACGCGCAGAAAAAAAGGATCTCAAGAAGATCCTTTGATCTT
TTCTACGGGGTCTGACGCTCAGTGGAACGAAAACTCACGTTAAGGGATTTTGGTCATGAGATTATCAAAA
AGGATCTTCACCTAGATCCTTTTAAATTAAAAATGAAGTTTTAAATCAATCTAAAGTATATATGAGTAAA
CTTGGTCTGACAGTTACCAATGCTTAATCAGTGAGGCACCTATCTCAGCGATCTGTCTATTTCGTTCATC
CATAGTTGCCTGACTCCCCGTCGTGTAGATAACTACGATACGGGAGGGCTTACCATCTGGCCCCAGTGCT
GCAATGATACCGCGAGACCCACGCTCACCGGCTCCAGATTTATCAGCAATAAACCAGCCAGCCGGAAGGG
CCGAGCGCAGAAGTGGTCCTGCAACTTTATCCGCCTCCATCCAGTCTATTAATTGTTGCCGGGAAGCTAG
AGTAAGTAGTTCGCCAGTTAATAGTTTGCGCAACGTTGTTGCCATTGCTACAGGCATCGTGGTGTCACGC
TCGTCGTTTGGTATGGCTTCATTCAGCTCCGGTTCCCAACGATCAAGGCGAGTTACATGATCCCCCATGT
TGTGCAAAAAAGCGGTTAGCTCCTTCGGTCCTCCGATCGTTGTCAGAAGTAAGTTGGCCGCAGTGTTATC
ACTCATGGTTATGGCAGCACTGCATAATTCTCTTACTGTCATGCCATCCGTAAGATGCTTTTCTGTGACT
GGTGAGTACTCAACCAAGTCATTCTGAGAATAGTGTATGCGGCGACCGAGTTGCTCTTGCCCGGCGTCAA
TACGGGATAATACCGCGCCACATAGCAGAACTTTAAAAGTGCTCATCATTGGAAAACGTTCTTCGGGGCG
AAAACTCTCAAGGATCTTACCGCTGTTGAGATCCAGTTCGATGTAACCCACTCGTGCACCCAACTGATCT
TCAGCATCTTTTACTTTCACCAGCGTTTCTGGGTGAGCAAAAACAGGAAGGCAAAATGCCGCAAAAAAGG
GAATAAGGGCGACACGGAAATGTTGAATACTCATACTCTTCCTTTTTCAATATTATTGAAGCATTTATCA
GGGTTATTGTCTCATGAGCGGATACATATTTGAATGTATTTAGAAAAATAAACAAATAGGGGTTCCGCGC
ACATTTCCCCGAAAAGTGCCACCTGACGTCTAAGAAACCATTATTATCATGACATTAACCTATAAAAATA
GGCGTATCACGAGGCCCTTTCGTCTCGCGCGTTTCGGTGATGACGGTGAAAACCTCTGACACATGCAGCT
CCCGGAGACGGTCACAGCTTGTCTGTAAGCGGATGCCGGGAGCAGACAAGCCCGTCAGGGCGCGTCAGCG
GGTGTTGGCGGGTGTCGGGGCTGGCTTAACTATGCGGCATCAGAGCAGATTGTACTGAGAGTGCACCATA
TGCGGTGTGAAATACCGCACAGATGCGTAAGGAGAAAATACCGCATCAGGCGCCATTCGCCATTCAGGCT
GCGCAACTGTTGGGAAGGGCGATCGGTGCGGGCCTCTTCGCTATTACGCCAGCTGGCGAAAGGGGGATGT
GCTGCAAGGCGATTAAGTTGGGTAACGCCAGGGTTTTCCCAGTCACGACGTTGTAAAACGACGGCCAGTG
CCAAGCTTTGTTTAAAAATATAACAAAATTGTGATCCCACAAAATGAAGTGGGGCAAAATCAAATAATTA
ATAGTGTCCGTAAACTTGTTGGTCTTCAACTTTTTGAGGAACACGTTGGACGGCAAATCCGTGACTATAA
CACAAGTTGATTTAATAATTTTAGCCAACACGTCGGGCTGCGTGTTTTTTGCCGACGCGTCTGTGTACAC
GTTGATTAACTGGTCGATTAAACTGTTGAAATAATTTAATTTTTGGTTCTTCTTTAAATCTGTGATGAAA
TTTTTTAAAATAACTTTAAATTCTTCATTGGTAAAAAATGCCACGTTTTGCAACTTGTGAGGGTCTAATA
TGAGGTCAAACTCAGTAGGAGTTTTATCCAAAAAAGAAAACATGATTACGTCTGTACACGAACGCGTATT
AACGCAGAGTGCAAAGTATAAGAGGGTTAAAAAATATATTTTACGCACCATATACGCATCGGGTTGATAT
CGTTAATATGGATCAATTTGAACAGTTGATTAACGTGTCTCTGCTCAAGTCTTTGATCAAAACGCAAATC
GACGAAAATGTGTCGGACAATATCAAGTCGATGAGCGAAAAACTAAAAAGGCTAGAATACGACAATCTCA
CAGACAGCGTTGAGATATACGGTATTCACGACAGCAGGCTGAATAATAAAAAAATTAGAAACTATTATTT
AACCCTAGAAAGATAATCATATTGTGACGTACGTTAAAGATAATCATGCGTAAAATTGACGCATGTGTTT
TATCGGTCTGTATATCGAGGTTTATTTATTAATTTGAATAGATATTAAGTTTTATTATATTTACACTTAC
ATACTAATAATAAATTCAACAAACAATTTATTTATGTTTATTTATTTATTAAAAAAAAACAAAAACTCAA
AATTTCTTCTATAAAGTAACAAAACTTTTAAACATTCTCTCTTTTACAAAAATAAACTTATTTTGTACTT
TAAAAACAGTCATGTTGTATTATAAAATAAGTAATTAGCTTAACTTATACATAATAGAAACAAATTATAC
TTATTAGTCAGTCAGAAACAACTTTGGCACATATCAATATTATGCTCTCGACAAATAACTTTTTTGCATT
TTTTGCACGATGCATTTGCCTTTCGCCTTATTTTAGAGGGGCAGTAAGTACAGTAAGTACGTTTTTTCAT
TACTGGCTCTTCAGTACTGTCATCTGATGTACCAGGCACTTCATTTGGCAAAATATTAGAGATATTATCG
CGCAAATATCTCTTCAAAGTAGGAGCTTCTAAACGCTTACGCATAAACGATGACGTCAGGCTCATGTAAA
GGTTTCTCATAAATTTTTTGCGACTTTGAACCTTTTCTCCCTTGCTACTGACATTATGGCTGTATATAAT
AAAAGAATTTATGCAGGCAATGTTTATCATTCCGTACAATAATGCCATAGGCCACCTATTCGTCTTCCTA
CTGCAGGTCATCACAGAACACATTTGGTCTAGCGTGTCCACTCCGCCTTTAGTTTGATTATAATACATAA
CCATTTGCGGTTTACCGGTACTTTCGTTGATAGAAGCATCCTCATCACAAGATGATAATAAGTATACCAT
CTTAGCTGGCTTCGGTTTATATGAGACGAGAGTAAGGGGTCCGTCAAAACAAAACATCGATGTTCCCACT
GGCCTGGAGCGACTGTTTTTCAGTACTTCCGGTATCTCGCGTTTGTTTGATCGCACGGTTCCCACAATGC
TAGCTCACGTGTCACTGGGTCAGTGGGTAATCGCTTATCCTCGGATAAACAATTATCCTCACGGGTAATC
GCTTATCCGCTCGGGTAATCGCTTATCCTCGGGTAATCGCTTATCCTTGGGTAATCGCTTATCCTCGGAT
AAACAATTATCCTCACGGGTAATCGCTTATCCGCTCGGGTAATCGCTTATCCTCGGGTAATCGCTTATCC
TTGGGTAATCGCTTATCCTCGGATAAACAATTATCCTCACGGGTAATCGCTTATCCGCTCGGGTAATCGC
TTATCCTCGGGTAATCGCTTATCCTTTCACGTTGGGACTCAGTGAGGAGGACCTGAATTCCTGCAGCCCG
AGCGGAGACTCTAGCGAGCGCCGGAGTATAAATAGAGGCGCTTCGTCTACGGAGCGACAATTCAATTCAA
ACAAGCAAAGTGAACACGTCGCTAAGCGAAAGCTAAGCAAATAAACAAGCGCAGCTGAACAAGCTAAACA
ATCTGCAGTAAAGTGCAAGTTAAAGTGAATCAATTAAAAGTAACCAGCAACCAAGTAAATCAACTGCAAC
TACTGAAATCTGCCAAGAAGTAATTATTGAATACAAGAAGAGAACTCTGAATAGGGAATTGGGAATTCGT
TAACAGATCGGGGGATCCGCGGATGTCTTTTCAACAAACAAACAACAACGCAACCAACAACATCAACTCC
CTTGAGGAGCTTGCTGCTCAAGAACTAATAGCAGCACAATTTGAAGGAAATCTTGATGGTTTCTTTTGCA
CTTTTTATGTGCAGTCCAAACCACAACTATTGGACTTAGAGAGTGAATGTTATTGTATGGATGATTTTGA
TTGTGGGTGTGATAGGATCAAGAGAGAAGAAGAATTACGTAAACTGATTTTCTTAACATCGGACGTTTAT
GGATATAACTTTGAAGAGTGGAAAGGATTAGTTTGGAAATTTGTTCAAAATTATTGCCCAGAACATCGAT
ATGGATCAACTTTTGGTAATGGATTATTAATTGTGAGTCCCCGTTTCTTTATGGATCATCTTGACTGGTT
TCAGCAATGGAAACTTGTTTCAAGTAATGATGAATGCAGAGCCTTCGAGGGCAGAGGAAGTCTTCTAACA
TGCGGTGACGTGGAGGAGAATCCCGGCCCTATGACAAACATGTCATGCGCTTACGAGCTAATCAAGTCAC
TTCCAGCCAAGCTGGAGCAGCTGGCTCAGGAGACGCAAGCAACGATCCAAACGCTCATGATCGCGGATCC
CAACGTCAACAAGGATCTGCGAGCGTTCTGCGAGTTCCTGACCGTGCAGCACCAGCGGGCGTATCGAGCG
ACGAACAGCCTGCTCATCAAACCGCGAGTCGCAGCAGCGCTTCGCGGGGAGGAGCTGGACCTGGGCGAGG
CGGACGTCGCCGCCCGGGTCCGCCAGCTAAAACAACAGCTGGCGGAGCTCGAGATGGAAATCAAGCCAGG
GCACCAACAAGTGGCCCAAGTAAGCGGCAGGCGGAAGGCCGCAGCCGCAGCTCCCGTGGCCCAGCTGGGT
CGCGTGGGCGTGGTAAATGAGGAGGGCAGAGGAAGTCTTCTAACATGCGGTGACGTGGAGGAGAATCCCG
GCCCTATG
[210 nt withheld, positions 5679-5888]
AAGGCCCCCGAGGAGGCAAAACCAACACTCGAAGAACGCCTCCGAAAGCTGGAGCTCAGCCACAGCCTTC
CAACAACCGGAAGTGACCCCCCACCCGCAAAACTGTAGTTAATTAACTAGAATGAATCGTTTTTAAAATA
ACAAATCAATTGTTTTATAATATTCGTACGATTCTTTGATTATGTAATAAAATGTGATCATTAGGAAGAT
TACGAAAAATATAAAAAATATGAGTTCTGTGTGTATAACAAATGCTGTAAACGCCACAATTGTGTTTGTT
GCAAATAAACCCATGATTATTTGATTAAAATTGTTGTTTTCTTTGTTCATAGACAATAGTGTGTTTTGCC
TAAACGTGTACTGCATAAACTCCATGCGAGTGTATAGCGAGCTAGTGGCTAACGCTTGCCCCACCAAAGT
AGATTCGTCAAAATCCTCAATTTCATCACCCTCCTCCAAGTTTAACATTTGGCCGTCGGAATTAACTTCT
AAAGATGCCACATAATCTAATAAATGAAATAGAGATTCAAACGTGGCGTCATCGTCCGTTTCGACCATTT
CCGAAAAGAACTCGGGCATAAACTCTATGATTTCTCTGGACGTGGTGTTGTCGAAACTCTCAAAGTACGC
AGTCAGGAACGTGCGCGACATGTCGTCGGGAAACTCGCGCGGAAACATGTTGTTGTAACCGAACGGGTCC
CATAGCGCCAAAACCAAATCTGCCAGCGTCAATAGAATGAGCACGATGCCGACAATGGAGCTGGCTTGGA
TAGCGATTCGAGTTAACGGCCGGCGCGCCATAACTTCGTATAGCATACATTATACGAAGTTATCGCGATA
AGATACATTGATGAGTTTGGACAAACCACAACTAGAATGCAGTGAAAAAAATGCTTTATTTGTGAAATTT
GTGATGCTATTGCTTTATTTGTAACCATTATAAGCTGCAATAAACAAGTTAACAACAACAATTGCATTCA
TTTTATGTTTCAGGTTCAGGGGGAGGTGTGGGAGGTTTTTTAAAGCAAGTAAAACCTCTACAAATGTGGT
ATGGCTGATTATGATCTAGAGTCGCGGCCGCTACAGGAACAGGTGGTGGCGGCCCTCGGTGCGCTCGTAC
TGCTCCACGATGGTGTAGTCCTCGTTGTGGGAGGTGATGTCCAGCTTGGAGTCCACGTAGTAGTAGCCGG
GCAGCTGCACGGGCTTCTTGGCCATGTAGATGGACTTGAACTCCACCAGGTAGTGGCCGCCGTCCTTCAG
CTTCAGGGCCTTGTGGATCTCGCCCTTCAGCACGCCGTCGCGGGGGTACAGGCGCTCGGTGGAGGCCTCC
CAGCCCATGGTCTTCTTCTGCATTACGGGGCCGTCGGAGGGGAAGTTCACGCCGATGAACTTCACCTTGT
AGATGAAGCAGCCGTCCTGCAGGGAGGAGTCCTGGGTCACGGTCACCACGCCGCCGTCCTCGAAGTTCAT
CACGCGCTCCCACTTGAAGCCCTCGGGGAAGGACAGCTTCTTGTAGTCGGGGATGTCGGCGGGGTGCTTC
ACGTACACCTTGGAGCCGTACTGGAACTGGGGGGACAGGATGTCCCAGGCGAAGGGCAGGGGGCCGCCCT
TGGTCACCTTCAGCTTCACGGTGTTGTGGCCCTCGTAGGGGCGGCCCTCGCCCTCGCCCTCGATCTCGAA
CTCGTGGCCGTTCACGGTGCCCTCCATGCGCACCTTGAAGCGCATGAACTCCTTGATGACGTTCTTGGAG
GAGCGCACCATCTCGAGCACCAGAGACAGGTTGCGGCGGCGGTTGGATGGCGTGGGCGCGTTGGCGTTGT
TGGACCGGCTCATGTTGTGTCGCTGTAACAGATGCTGTTCAACTGTGTTTACCAGATCGTTGCGGGCTGT
ATTTATAGGCGCGATAAGCGGGACGGGCGCCTCGTGTCCGGTCACGCGCATGAGATAACGCGCGGCTGAT
ATGGAGGCGCGTCCTGTTCCGATAAGGAGTTGCGTCCGGCTGCGGTTAGCAACACAGGAAGCTGGCGTCC
TGTCACGATAAGACAACACTCGTCCGGTCCGATAATGTGATTCGTACGTGACAGGACGCGACCCGATAAG
GCCGGCCTACGTGACTGCCGACACGTACTTTTTTGCACTGCAAAAAGGTTCAATGTGTGGTAGTGTATTT
GGAGCGTATACAACGGTGTAGACTATTTATGTAAAATAGTCTACGAAACGTAGAGTTTGTACTATGTATG
GGCCCGCGTGCAAAAGCGTGTTTTTTTGCAGTGCAAAAAAGTTGGTGGTGGGGAGGCCACCGAGTATGAG
CGCTATAACTTCGTATAGCATACATTATACGAAGTTATCCTAGGGATCTCGGATCTGACAATGTTCAGTG
CAGAGACTCGGCTACGCCTCGTGGACTTTGAAGTTGACCAACAATGTTTATTCTTACCTCTAATAGTCCT
CTGTGGCAAGGTCAAGATTCTGTTAGAAGCCAATGAAGAACCTGGTTGTTCAATAACATTTTGTTCGTCT
AATATTTCACTACCGCTTGACGTTGGCTGCACTTCATGTACCTCATCTATAAACGCTTCTTCTGTATCGC
TCTGGACGTCATCTTCACTTACGTGATCTGATATTTCACTGTCAGAATCCTCACCAACAAGCTCGTCATC
GCTTTGCAGAAGAGCAGAGAGGATATGCTCATCGTCTAAAGAACTACCCATTTTATTATATATTAGTCAC
GATATCTATAACAAGAAAATATATATATAATAAGTTATCACGTAAGTAGAACATGAAATAACAATATAAT
TATCGTATGAGTTAAATCTTAAAAGTCACGTAAAAGATAATCATGCGTCATTTTGACTCACGCGGTCGTT
ATAGTTCAAAATCAGTGACACTTACCGCATTGACAAGCACGCCTCACGGGAGCTCCAAGCGGCGACTGAG
ATGTCCTAAATGCACAGCGACGGATTCGCGCTATTTAGAAAGAGAGAGCAATATTTCAAGAATGCATGCG
TCAATTTTACGCAGACTATCTTTCTAGGGTTAAAAAAGATTTGCGCTTTACTCGACCTAAACTTTAAACA
CGTCATAGAATCTTCGTTTGACAAAAACCACATTGTGGCCAAGCTGTGTGACGCGACGCGCGCTAAAGAA
TGGCAAACCAAGTCGCGCGAGCGTCGACTCTAGAGGATCCCCGGGTACCGAGCTCGAATTCGTAATCATG
TCATAGCTGTTTCCTGTGTGAAATTGTTATCCGCTCACAATTCCACACAACATACGAGCCGGAAGCATAA
AGTGTAAAGCCTGGGGTGCCTAATGAGTGAGCTAACTCACATTAATTGCGTTGCGCTCACTGCCCGCTTT
CCAGTCGGGAAACCTGTCGTGCCAGCTGCATTAATGAATCGGCCAACGCGCGGGGAGAGGCGGTTTGCGT
ATTGGGCGCTCTTCCGCTTCCTCGCTCACTGACTCGCTGCGCTCGGTCGTTCGGCTGCGGCGAGCGGTAT
CAGCTCACTCAAAGGCGGTAATACGGT
